Addgene plasmid #69481: pMDR1-221
Purpose: Deletion Construct
Depositing lab: Kathleen Scotto. Depositing organization: Memorial Sloan-Kettering Cancer Center. Publication: Transcriptional regulation of the MDR1 gene by histone acetyltransferase and deacetylase is mediated by NF-Y. Jin S, Scotto KW. Mol Cell Biol. 1998 Jul;18(7):4377-84. PubMed 9632821.
Backbone
  Vector backbone: pGL2 Basic
  Backbone manufacturer: Promega
  Backbone size w/o insert (bp): 5598
  Vector type: Mammalian Expression, Luciferase
Growth in bacteria
  Bacterial resistance: Ampicillin, 100 μg/mL
  Growth temperature: 37°C
  Growth strain: DH5alpha
  Copy number: High Copy
Gene/Insert
  Gene/Insert name: MDR1 promoter (alt name: ABCB1)
  Species: H. sapiens (human)
  Insert size (bp): 339
  Mutation: Insert includes MDR1 promoter sequence from -221 to +118
  Entrez Gene: ABCB1 (a.k.a. ABC20, CD243, CLCS, GP170, MDR1, P-GP, PGY1, p-170)
  Cloning method: Restriction Enzyme; 5′ cloning site Sma I (unknown if destroyed); 3′ cloning site Pvu II (unknown if destroyed)
  Sequencing primers: 5′ GLprimer1; 3′ GLprimer2
Terms and licenses: Academic/Nonprofit Terms; Industry Terms: Not Available to Industry
How to cite: pMDR1-221 was a gift from Kathleen Scotto (Addgene plasmid # 69481 ; http://n2t.net/addgene:69481 ; RRID:Addgene_69481)
