[The description below was written by a language model from this plasmid's Addgene catalogue record.]
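Description:
pMDR1-221 is a luciferase reporter plasmid built on the pGL2 Basic backbone, a promoterless vector designed for testing candidate regulatory sequences in transfected mammalian cells. It is propagated in E. coli as a high-copy plasmid under ampicillin selection. No feature table accompanies the record, so details such as the origin of replication, polyadenylation signals and exact element positions are not documented here beyond what the backbone name implies. The backbone is listed at about 5.6 kb without the insert.

The insert is a 339 bp fragment of the human MDR1 (ABCB1) promoter, the gene encoding the P-glycoprotein multidrug efflux transporter. The fragment spans positions -221 to +118 relative to the transcription start site and was introduced by restriction cloning, with Sma I and Pvu II recorded as the 5′ and 3′ cloning sites; whether those sites survived ligation is not known. Because pGL2 Basic carries a firefly luciferase coding sequence without its own promoter or enhancer, luciferase output from this plasmid depends on the transcriptional activity of the cloned MDR1 fragment.

The record describes the plasmid as a deletion construct, which suggests it is one of a set of truncated promoter reporters used to map which regions of the MDR1 promoter are needed for activity. The associated study concerns regulation of MDR1 transcription by histone acetyltransferase and deacetylase activities acting through the transcription factor NF-Y, so this construct is suited to transient transfection assays that measure basal or induced MDR1 promoter activity and compare it with longer, shorter or mutated promoter variants.
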