>Addgene plasmid #69481 | pMDR1-221 | addgene partial sequence | sequence record 129903 | F1ori-F 5'-GTGGACTCTTGTTCCAAACTGG-3'
GGTCTATTCTTTTGATTTATAAGGGATTTTGCCGATTTCGGCCTATTGGTTAAAAAATGAGCTGATTTAA
CAAAAATTTAACGCGAATTTTAACAAAATATTAACGCTTACAATTTGCCATTCGCCATTCAGGCTGCGCA
ACTGTTGGGAAGGGCGATCGGTGCGGGCCTCTTCGCTATTACGCCAGCCCAAGCTACCATGATAAGTAAG
TAATATTAAGGTACGTGGAGGTTTTACTTGCTTTAAAAAACCTCCCACACCTCCCCCTGAACCTGAAACA
TAAAATGAATGCAATTGTTGTTGTTAACTTGTTTATTGCAGCTTATAATGGTTACAAATAAAGCAATAGC
ATCACAAATTTCACAAATAAAGCATTTTTTTCACTGCATTCTAGTTGTGGTTTGTCCAAACTCATCAATG
TATCTTATGGTACTGTAACTGAGCTAACATAACCCCTGATGCGCGTTTCTCTACTTGCCCTTTCTAGAGA
GGTGCAACGGAAGCCAGAACATTCCTCCTGGAAATTCAACCTGTTTCGCAGTTTCTCGAGGAATCAGCAT
TCAGTCAATCCGGGCCGGGAGCAGTCATCTGTGGTGAGGCTGATTGGCTGGGCAGGAACAGCGCCGGGGC
GTGGGCTGAGCACAGCCGCTTCGCTCTCTTTGCCACAGGAAGCCTGAGCTCATTCGAGTAGCGGCTCTTC
CAAGCTCAAAGAAGCAGAGGCCGCTGTTCGTTTCCTTTAGGTCTTTCCACTAAAGTCGGAGTATCTTCTT
CCAAAATTTCACGTCTTGGTGGCCGTTCCAAGCTCGAGATCTAAGTAAGCTTGGCATTCCGGTACTGTTG
GTAAAATGGAAGACGCCAAAAACATAAAGAAAGGCCCGGCGCCATTCTATCCTCTAGAGGATGGAACCGC
TGGAGAGCAACTGCATAAGGCTATGAAGAGATACGCCCTGGTTCCTGGAACAATTGCTTTTACAGATGCA
CATATCGAGGTGAACATCACGTACGCGGAATACTTCGAAATGTCCGTTCGGTTGGCAGAAGCTATGA
