>Addgene plasmid #69481 | pMDR1-221 | addgene partial sequence | sequence record 129904 | LucNRev 5'-CCTTATGCAGTTGCTCTCC-3'
GAATGGCGCCGGGCCTTTCTTTATGTTTTTGGCGTCTTCCATTTTACCAACAGTACCGGAATGCCAAGCT
TACTTAGATCTCGAGCTTGGAACGGCCACCAAGACGTGAAATTTTGGAAGAAGATACTCCGACTTTAGTG
GAAAGACCTAAAGGAAACGAACAGCGGCCTCTGCTTCTTTGAGCTTGGAAGAGCCGCTACTCGAATGAGC
TCAGGCTTCCTGTGGCAAAGAGAGCGAAGCGGCTGTGCTCAGCCCACGCCCCGGCGCTGTTCCTGCCCAG
CCAATCAGCCTCACCACAGATGACTGCTCCCGGCCCGGATTGACTGAATGCTGATTCCTCGAGAAACTGC
GAAACAGGTTGAATTTCCAGGAGGAATGTTCTGGCTTCCGTTGCACCTCTCTAGAAAGGGCAAGTAGAGA
AACGCGCATCAGGGGTTATGTTAGCTCAGTTACAGTACCATAAGATACATTGATGAGTTTGGACAAACCA
CAACTAGAATGCAGTGAAAAAAATGCTTTATTTGTGAAATTTGTGATGCTATTGCTTTATTTGTAACCAT
TATAAGCTGCAATAAACAAGTTAACAACAACAATTGCATTCATTTTATGTTTCAGGTTCAGGGGGAGGTG
TGGGAGGTTTTTTAAAGCAAGTAAAACCTCCACGTACCTTAATATTACTTACTTATCATGGTAGCTTGGG
CTGGCGTAATAGCGAAGAGGCCCGCACCGATCGCCCTTCCCAACAGTTGCGCAGCCTGAATGGCGAATGG
CAAATTGTAAGCGTTAATATTTTGTTAAAATTCGCGTTAAATTTTTGTTAAATCAGCTCATTTTTTAACC
AATAGGCCGAAATCGGCAAAATCCCTTATAAATCAAAAGAATAGACCGAGATAGGGTTGAGTGTTGTTCC
AGTTTGGAACAAGAGTCCACTATTAAAGAACGTGGACTCCAACGTCAAAGGG
